>Addgene plasmid #36992 | Desmocollin2_tail-GST | addgene partial sequence | sequence record 47488 | pGEX5
GTATTCTGCGAATGGCTTCACAACCCAAACTGTGGGCGCTTCTGCTCAGGGAGTTTGTGGCACCGTGGGA
TCAGGAATCAAAAACGGAGGTCAGGAGACCATCGAAATGGTGAAAGGAGGACACCAGACCTCGGAATCCT
GCCGGGGGGCTGGCCACCATCACACCCTGGACTCCTGCAGGGGAGGACACACGGAGGTGGACAACTGCAG
ATACACTTACTCGGAGTGGCACAGTTTTACTCAGCCCCGTCTTGGTGAAAAAGTGTATCTGTGTAATCAA
GATGAAAATCACAAGCATGCCCAAGACTATGTCCTGACATATAACTATGAAGGAAGAGGATCGGTGGCTG
GGTCTGTAGGTTGTTGCAGTGAACGACAAGAAGAAGATGGGCTTGAATTTTTGGATAATTTGGAGCCCAA
ATTTAGGACACTAGCAGAAGCATGCATGAAGAGATGAGCGGCCGCATCGTGACTGACTGACGATCTGCCT
CGCGCGTTTCGGTGATGACGGTGAAAACCTCTGACACATGCAGCTCCCGGAGACGGTCACAGCTTGTCTG
TAAGCGGATGCCGGGAGC
