>Addgene plasmid #36992 | Desmocollin2_tail-GST | addgene partial sequence | sequence record 50550 | pGEX-3 5'-CCGGGAGCTGCATGTGTCAGAGG-3'
GCGCGAGGCAGATCGTCAGTCAGTCACGATGCGGCCGCTCATCTCTTCATGCATGCTTCTGCTAGTGTCC
TAAATTTGGGCTCCAAATTATCCAAAAATTCAAGCCCATCTTCTTCTTGTCGTTCACTGCAACAACCTAC
AGACCCAGCCACCGATCCTCTTCCTTCATAGTTATATGTCAGGACATAGTCTTGGGCATGCTTGTGATTT
TCATCTTGATTACACAGATACACTTTTTCACCAAGACGGGGCTGAGTAAAACTGTGCCACTCCGAGTAAG
TGTATCTGCAGTTGTCCACCTCCGTGTGTCCTCCCCTGCAGGAGTCCAGGGTGTGATGGTGGCCAGCCCC
CCGGCAGGATTCCGAGGTCTGGTGTCCTCCTTTCACCATTTCGATGGTCTCCTGACCTCCGTTTTTGATT
CCTGATCCCACGGTGCCACAAACTCCCTGAGCAGAAGCGCCCACAGTTTGGGTTGTGAAGCCATTCGCAG
AATACACTTTGTCATCTCCAGGAGCTTCTGTGTTTGATACAATTAGGTTCTGCTGGGCTAAATCATCAGG
AATTACTTTTGGTTGTTTAGACGTCCCAGAAGCCCCGGATCCACGCGGAACCAGATCCGATTTTGGAGGA
TGGTCGCCACCACCAAACGTGGCTTGCCAGCCCTGCAAAGGCCATGCTATATACTTGCTGGATTTCAAGT
ACTTATCAATTTGTGGGATAGCTTCAATACGTTTTTTAAAACAAACTAATTTTGGGAACGCATCCAGGCA
CATTGGGTCCATG
