[The description below was written by a language model from this plasmid's Addgene catalogue record.]
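Description:
Desmocollin2_tail-GST is a bacterial expression plasmid built on the pGEX-4T-1 backbone, designed to produce the cytoplasmic tail of human desmocollin 2 (DSC2) as a glutathione S-transferase fusion protein in E. coli. It is maintained as a high-copy plasmid under ampicillin selection. No feature table accompanies the record, so the regulatory elements are not listed explicitly. pGEX-4T-series vectors generally drive expression from an IPTG-inducible tac promoter, carry a lacI repressor gene, and encode a thrombin cleavage site between GST and the cloning site.

The insert is a fragment of the DSC2 cDNA encoding only the intracellular domain of this desmosomal cadherin, defined in the record as nucleotides 2,603–3,158 of the reference transcript. It was cloned between the BamHI and NotI sites, both of which remain intact, so the fragment can be excised or exchanged. GST is supplied by the backbone and sits at the N terminus of the fusion, which allows the recombinant tail to be captured on glutathione resin for purification or immobilisation.

A GST-tagged cytoplasmic domain of this kind is typically used as bait in pull-down and in vitro binding assays to identify or confirm proteins that interact with the cadherin tail. The associated publication concerns how desmosomal cadherins use distinct kinesin motors for assembly into desmosomes, which is consistent with using this construct to test interactions between the Dsc2 tail and motor or trafficking components, although the record itself does not state the specific experiments performed.
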