Addgene plasmid #36992: Desmocollin2_tail-GST
Depositing lab: Kathleen Green. Depositing organization: Northwestern University. Publication: Desmosomal cadherins utilize distinct kinesins for assembly into desmosomes. Nekrasova OE, Amargo EV, Smith WO, Chen J, Kreitzer GE, Green KJ. J Cell Biol. 2011 Dec 26;195(7):1185-203. Epub 2011 Dec 19. 10.1083/jcb.201106057 PubMed 22184201.
Backbone
  Vector backbone: PGEX4T-1
  Backbone manufacturer: GE Healthcare
  Vector type: Bacterial Expression
Growth in bacteria
  Bacterial resistance: Ampicillin, 100 μg/mL
  Growth temperature: 37°C
  Growth strain: DH5alpha
  Copy number: High Copy
Gene/Insert
  Gene/Insert name: Dsc2 (alt name: Desmocollin2)
  Species: H. sapiens (human)
  Mutation: Intracellular domain of Dsc2 (nt 2,603–3,158)
  GenBank ID: NM_024422.3
  Entrez Gene: DSC2 (a.k.a. ARVD11, CDHF2, DG2, DGII/III, DSC3)
  Tag / fusion protein: GST (N terminal on backbone)
  Cloning method: Restriction Enzyme; 5′ cloning site BamHI (not destroyed); 3′ cloning site NotI (not destroyed)
  Sequencing primers: 5′ pGEX_5
Terms and licenses: Academic/Nonprofit Terms; Industry Terms: Not Available to Industry
How to cite: Desmocollin2_tail-GST was a gift from Kathleen Green (Addgene plasmid # 36992 ; http://n2t.net/addgene:36992 ; RRID:Addgene_36992)
